>Addgene plasmid #128117 | Cas-Acr (N39A) | depositor full sequence | sequence record 245463 | Cas-Acr (N39A) sequence 10047 bps
GACGGATCGGGAGATCTCCCGATCCCCTATGGTGCACTCTCAGTACAATCTGCTCTGATGCCGCATAGTT
AAGCCAGTATCTGCTCCCTGCTTGTGTGTTGGAGGTCGCTGAGTAGTGCGCGAGCAAAATTTAAGCTACA
ACAAGGCAAGGCTTGACCGACAATTGCATGAAGAATCTGCTTAGGGTTAGGCGTTTTGCGCTGCTTCGCG
ATGTACGGGCCAGATATACGCGTTGACATTGATTATTGACTAGTTATTAATAGTAATCAATTACGGGGTC
ATTAGTTCATAGCCCATATATGGAGTTCCGCGTTACATAACTTACGGTAAATGGCCCGCCTGGCTGACCG
CCCAACGACCCCCGCCCATTGACGTCAATAATGACGTATGTTCCCATAGTAACGCCAATAGGGACTTTCC
ATTGACGTCAATGGGTGGAGTATTTACGGTAAACTGCCCACTTGGCAGTACATCAAGTGTATCATATGCC
AAGTACGCCCCCTATTGACGTCAATGACGGTAAATGGCCCGCCTGGCATTATGCCCAGTACATGACCTTA
TGGGACTTTCCTACTTGGCAGTACATCTACGTATTAGTCATCGCTATTACCATGGTGATGCGGTTTTGGC
AGTACATCAATGGGCGTGGATAGCGGTTTGACTCACGGGGATTTCCAAGTCTCCACCCCATTGACGTCAA
TGGGAGTTTGTTTTGGCACCAAAATCAACGGGACTTTCCAAAATGTCGTAACAACTCCGCCCCATTGACG
CAAATGGGCGGTAGGCGTGTACGGTGGGAGGTCTATATAAGCAGAGCTCTCTGGCTAACTAGAGAACCCA
CTGCTTACTGGCTTATCGAAATTAATACGACTCACTATAGGGAGACCCAAGCTGGCTAGCGTTTAAACGG
GCCCTCTAGACTCGAGCGGTGCCACCATGGACTATAAGGACCACGACGGAGACTACAAGGATCATGATAT
TGATTACAAAGACGATGACGATAAGATGGCCCCAAAGAAGAAGCGGAAGGTCGGTATCCACGGAGTCCCA
GCAGCCGACAAGAAGTACAGCATCGGCCTGGACATCGGCACCAACTCTGTGGGCTGGGCCGTGATCACCG
ACGAGTACAAGGTGCCCAGCAAGAAATTCAAGGTGCTGGGCAACACCGACCGGCACAGCATCAAGAAGAA
CCTGATCGGAGCCCTGCTGTTCGACAGCGGCGAAACAGCCGAGGCCACCCGGCTGAAGAGAACCGCCAGA
AGAAGATACACCAGACGGAAGAACCGGATCTGCTATCTGCAAGAGATCTTCAGCAACGAGATGGCCAAGG
TGGACGACAGCTTCTTCCACAGACTGGAAGAGTCCTTCCTGGTGGAAGAGGATAAGAAGCACGAGCGGCA
CCCCATCTTCGGCAACATCGTGGACGAGGTGGCCTACCACGAGAAGTACCCCACCATCTACCACCTGAGA
AAGAAACTGGTGGACAGCACCGACAAGGCCGACCTGCGGCTGATCTATCTGGCCCTGGCCCACATGATCA
AGTTCCGGGGCCACTTCCTGATCGAGGGCGACCTGAACCCCGACAACAGCGACGTGGACAAGCTGTTCAT
CCAGCTGGTGCAGACCTACAACCAGCTGTTCGAGGAAAACCCCATCAACGCCAGCGGCGTGGACGCCAAG
GCCATCCTGTCTGCCAGACTGAGCAAGAGCAGACGGCTGGAAAATCTGATCGCCCAGCTGCCCGGCGAGA
AGAAGAATGGCCTGTTCGGAAACCTGATTGCCCTGAGCCTGGGCCTGACCCCCAACTTCAAGAGCAACTT
CGACCTGGCCGAGGATGCCAAACTGCAGCTGAGCAAGGACACCTACGACGACGACCTGGACAACCTGCTG
GCCCAGATCGGCGACCAGTACGCCGACCTGTTTCTGGCCGCCAAGAACCTGTCCGACGCCATCCTGCTGA
GCGACATCCTGAGAGTGAACACCGAGATCACCAAGGCCCCCCTGAGCGCCTCTATGATCAAGAGATACGA
CGAGCACCACCAGGACCTGACCCTGCTGAAAGCTCTCGTGCGGCAGCAGCTGCCTGAGAAGTACAAAGAG
ATTTTCTTCGACCAGAGCAAGAACGGCTACGCCGGCTACATTGACGGCGGAGCCAGCCAGGAAGAGTTCT
ACAAGTTCATCAAGCCCATCCTGGAAAAGATGGACGGCACCGAGGAACTGCTCGTGAAGCTGAACAGAGA
GGACCTGCTGCGGAAGCAGCGGACCTTCGACAACGGCAGCATCCCCCACCAGATCCACCTGGGAGAGCTG
CACGCCATTCTGCGGCGGCAGGAAGATTTTTACCCATTCCTGAAGGACAACCGGGAAAAGATCGAGAAGA
TCCTGACCTTCCGCATCCCCTACTACGTGGGCCCTCTGGCCAGGGGAAACAGCAGATTCGCCTGGATGAC
CAGAAAGAGCGAGGAAACCATCACCCCCTGGAACTTCGAGGAAGTGGTGGACAAGGGCGCTTCCGCCCAG
AGCTTCATCGAGCGGATGACCAACTTCGATAAGAACCTGCCCAACGAGAAGGTGCTGCCCAAGCACAGCC
TGCTGTACGAGTACTTCACCGTGTATAACGAGCTGACCAAAGTGAAATACGTGACCGAGGGAATGAGAAA
GCCCGCCTTCCTGAGCGGCGAGCAGAAAAAGGCCATCGTGGACCTGCTGTTCAAGACCAACCGGAAAGTG
ACCGTGAAGCAGCTGAAAGAGGACTACTTCAAGAAAATCGAGTGCTTCGACTCCGTGGAAATCTCCGGCG
TGGAAGATCGGTTCAACGCCTCCCTGGGCACATACCACGATCTGCTGAAAATTATCAAGGACAAGGACTT
CCTGGACAATGAGGAAAACGAGGACATTCTGGAAGATATCGTGCTGACCCTGACACTGTTTGAGGACAGA
GAGATGATCGAGGAACGGCTGAAAACCTATGCCCACCTGTTCGACGACAAAGTGATGAAGCAGCTGAAGC
GGCGGAGATACACCGGCTGGGGCAGGCTGAGCCGGAAGCTGATCAACGGCATCCGGGACAAGCAGTCCGG
CAAGACAATCCTGGATTTCCTGAAGTCCGACGGCTTCGCCAACAGAAACTTCATGCAGCTGATCCACGAC
GACAGCCTGACCTTTAAAGAGGACATCCAGAAAGCCCAGGTGTCCGGCCAGGGCGATAGCCTGCACGAGC
ACATTGCCAATCTGGCCGGCAGCCCCGCCATTAAGAAGGGCATCCTGCAGACAGTGAAGGTGGTGGACGA
GCTCGTGAAAGTGATGGGCCGGCACAAGCCCGAGAACATCGTGATCGAAATGGCCAGAGAGAACCAGACC
ACCCAGAAGGGACAGAAGAACAGCCGCGAGAGAATGAAGCGGATCGAAGAGGGCATCAAAGAGCTGGGCA
GCCAGATCCTGAAAGAACACCCCGTGGAAAACACCCAGCTGCAGAACGAGAAGCTGTACCTGTACTACCT
GCAGAATGGGCGGGATATGTACGTGGACCAGGAACTGGACATCAACCGGCTGTCCGACTACGATGTGGAC
CATATCGTGCCTCAGAGCTTTCTGAAGGACGACTCCATCGACAACAAGGTGCTGACCAGAAGCGACAAGA
ACCGGGGCAAGAGCGACAACGTGCCCTCCGAAGAGGTCGTGAAGAAGATGAAGAACTACTGGCGGCAGCT
GCTGAACGCCAAGCTGATTACCCAGAGAAAGTTCGACAATCTGACCAAGGCCGAGAGAGGCGGCCTGAGC
GAACTGGATAAGGCCGGCTTCATCAAGAGACAGCTGGTGGAAACCCGGCAGATCACAAAGCACGTGGCAC
AGATCCTGGACTCCCGGATGAACACTAAGTACGACGAGAATGACAAGCTGATCCGGGAAGTGAAAGTGAT
CACCCTGAAGTCCAAGCTGGTGTCCGATTTCCGGAAGGATTTCCAGTTTTACAAAGTGCGCGAGATCAAC
AACTACCACCACGCCCACGACGCCTACCTGAACGCCGTCGTGGGAACCGCCCTGATCAAAAAGTACCCTA
AGCTGGAAAGCGAGTTCGTGTACGGCGACTACAAGGTGTACGACGTGCGGAAGATGATCGCCAAGAGCGA
GCAGGAAATCGGCAAGGCTACCGCCAAGTACTTCTTCTACAGCAACATCATGAACTTTTTCAAGACCGAG
ATTACCCTGGCCAACGGCGAGATCCGGAAGCGGCCTCTGATCGAGACAAACGGCGAAACCGGGGAGATCG
TGTGGGATAAGGGCCGGGATTTTGCCACCGTGCGGAAAGTGCTGAGCATGCCCCAAGTGAATATCGTGAA
AAAGACCGAGGTGCAGACAGGCGGCTTCAGCAAAGAGTCTATCCTGCCCAAGAGGAACAGCGATAAGCTG
ATCGCCAGAAAGAAGGACTGGGACCCTAAGAAGTACGGCGGCTTCGACAGCCCCACCGTGGCCTATTCTG
TGCTGGTGGTGGCCAAAGTGGAAAAGGGCAAGTCCAAGAAACTGAAGAGTGTGAAAGAGCTGCTGGGGAT
CACCATCATGGAAAGAAGCAGCTTCGAGAAGAATCCCATCGACTTTCTGGAAGCCAAGGGCTACAAAGAA
GTGAAAAAGGACCTGATCATCAAGCTGCCTAAGTACTCCCTGTTCGAGCTGGAAAACGGCCGGAAGAGAA
TGCTGGCCTCTGCCGGCGAACTGCAGAAGGGAAACGAACTGGCCCTGCCCTCCAAATATGTGAACTTCCT
GTACCTGGCCAGCCACTATGAGAAGCTGAAGGGCTCCCCCGAGGATAATGAGCAGAAACAGCTGTTTGTG
GAACAGCACAAGCACTACCTGGACGAGATCATCGAGCAGATCAGCGAGTTCTCCAAGAGAGTGATCCTGG
CCGACGCTAATCTGGACAAAGTGCTGTCCGCCTACAACAAGCACCGGGATAAGCCCATCAGAGAGCAGGC
CGAGAATATCATCCACCTGTTTACCCTGACCAATCTGGGAGCCCCTGCCGCCTTCAAGTACTTTGACACC
ACCATCGACCGGAAGAGGTACACCAGCACCAAAGAGGTGCTGGACGCCACCCTGATCCACCAGAGCATCA
CCGGCCTGTACGAGACACGGATCGACCTGTCTCAGCTGGGAGGCGACAAAAGGCCGGCGGCCACGAAAAA
GGCCGGCCAGGCAAAAAAGAAAAAGGAATTCGGGGGATCAGGGGGAGGGTCTGGTGGTGGATCTGGTGGA
GGATCTGGTGGGGGTTCAGGGGGCGGTTCCGGAGGAGGCTCAGGAGGCGGCTCCGGCGGTGGCTCAGGAG
GTGGATCCGGTATGAACATTAACGACCTGATTCGGGAAATAAAGAACAAGGACTACACGGTCAAGCTGTC
AGGCACCGACTCCAACTCTATAACACAGCTCATTATAAGGGTTAATAATGATGGCGCCGAATATGTCATC
TCTGAATCCGAGAATGAATCAATCGTGGAGAAATTCATCAGTGCATTTAAAAACGGCTGGAACCAGGAGT
ACGAAGATGAGGAAGAGTTCTACAATGATATGCAAACTATCACACTGAAATCTGAGCTGAACTAGCTGAA
GTTCATCTGCACCAAAGCTTAAGTTTAAACCGCTGATCAGCCTCGACTGTGCCTTCTAGTTGCCAGCCAT
CTGTTGTTTGCCCCTCCCCCGTGCCTTCCTTGACCCTGGAAGGTGCCACTCCCACTGTCCTTTCCTAATA
AAATGAGGAAATTGCATCGCATTGTCTGAGTAGGTGTCATTCTATTCTGGGGGGTGGGGTGGGGCAGGAC
AGCAAGGGGGAGGATTGGGAAGACAATAGCAGGCATGCTGGGGATGCGGTGGGCTCTATGGCTTCTGAGG
CGGAAAGAACCAGCTGGGGCTCTAGGGGGTATCCCC
[124 nt withheld, positions 5917-6040]
C
[91 nt withheld, positions 6042-6132]
A
[49 nt withheld, positions 6134-6182]
CCTTTGACGTTGGAGTCCACGTTCTTT
[37 nt withheld, positions 6210-6246]
ACCCTATCTCGGTCTATTCTTTTGATTTATAAGGGATTTTGCCGATTTCGGCCTATTGGTTAAAAAATGA
GCTGATTTAACAAAAATTTAACGCGAATTAATTCTGTGGAATGTGTGTCAGTTAGGGTGTGGAAAGTCCC
CAGGCTCCCCAGCAGGCAGAAGTATGCAAAGCATGCATCTCAATTAGTCAGCAACCAGGTGTGGAAAGTC
CCCAGGCTCCCCAGCAGGCAGAAGTATGCAAAGCATGCATCTCAATTAGTCAGCAACCATAGTCCCGCCC
CTAACTCCGCCCATCCCGCCCCTAACTCCGCCCAGTTCCGCCCATTCTCCGCCCCATGGCTGACTAATTT
TTTTTATTTATGCAGAGGCCGAGGCCGCCTCTGCCTCTGAGCTATTCCAGAAGTAGTGAGGAGGCTTTTT
TGGAGGCCTAGGCTTTTGCAAAAAGCTCCCGGGAGCTTGTATATCCATTTTCGGATCTGATCAAGAGACA
GGATGAGGATCGTTTCGCATGATTGAACAAGATGGATTGCACGCAGGTTCTCCGGCCGCTTGGGTGGAGA
GGCTATTCGGCTATGACTGGGCACAACAGACAATCGGCTGCTCTGATGCCGCCGTGTTCCGGCTGTCAGC
GCAGGGGCGCCCGGTTCTTTTTGTCAAGACCGACCTGTCCGGTGCCCTGAATGAACTGCAGGACGAGGCA
GCGCGGCTATCGTGGCTGGCCACGACGGGCGTTCCTTGCGCAGCTGTGCTCGACGTTGTCACTGAAGCGG
GAAGGGACTGGCTGCTATTGGGCGAAGTGCCGGGGCAGGATCTCCTGTCATCTCACCTTGCTCCTGCCGA
GAAAGTATCCATCATGGCTGATGCAATGCGGCGGCTGCATACGCTTGATCCGGCTACCTGCCCATTCGAC
CACCAAGCGAAACATCGCATCGAGCGAGCACGTACTCGGATGGAAGCCGGTCTTGTCGATCAGGATGATC
TGGACGAAGAGCATCAGGGGCTCGCGCCAGCCGAACTGTTCGCCAGGCTCAAGGCGCGCATGCCCGACGG
CGAGGATCTCGTCGTGACCCATGGCGATGCCTGCTTGCCGAATATCATGGTGGAAAATGGCCGCTTTTCT
GGATTCATCGACTGTGGCCGGCTGGGTGTGGCGGACCGCTATCAGGACATAGCGTTGGCTACCCGTGATA
TTGCTGAAGAGCTTGGCGGCGAATGGGCTGACCGCTTCCTCGTGCTTTACGGTATCGCCGCTCCCGATTC
GCAGCGCATCGCCTTCTATCGCCTTCTTGACGAGTTCTTCTGAGCGGGACTCTGGGGTTCGAAATGACCG
ACCAAGCGACGCCCAACCTGCCATCACGAGATTTCGATTCCACCGCCGCCTTCTATGAAAGGTTGGGCTT
CGGAATCGTTTTCCGGGACGCCGGCTGGATGATCCTCCAGCGCGGGGATCTCATGCTGGAGTTCTTCGCC
CACCCCAACTTGTTTATTGCAGCTTATAATGGTTACAAATAAAGCAATAGCATCACAAATTTCACAAATA
AAGCATTTTTTTCACTGCATTCTAGTTGTGGTTTGTCCAAACTCATCAATGTATCTTATCATGTCTGTAT
ACCGTCGACCTCTAGCTAGAGCTTGGCGTAATCATGGTCATAGCTGTTTCCTGTGTGAAATTGTTATCCG
CTCACAATTCCACACAACATACGAGCCGGAAGCATAAAGTGTAAAGCCTGGGGTGCCTAATGAGTGAGCT
AACTCACATTAATTGCGTTGCGCTCACTGCCCGCTTTCCAGTCGGGAAACCTGTCGTGCCAGCTGCATTA
ATGAATCGGCCAACGCGCGGGGAGAGGCGGTTTGCGTATTGGGCGCTCTTCCGCTTCCTCGCTCACTGAC
TCGCTGCGCTCGGTCGTTCGGCTGCGGCGAGCGGTATCAGCTCACTCAAAGGCGGTAATACGGTTATCCA
CAGAATCAGGGGATAACGCAGGAAAGAACATGTGAGCAAAAGGCCAGCAAAAGGCCAGGAACCGTAAAAA
GGCCGCGTTGCTGGCGTTTTTCCATAGGCTCCGCCCCCCTGACGAGCATCACAAAAATCGACGCTCAAGT
CAGAGGTGGCGAAACCCGACAGGACTATAAAGATACCAGGCGTTTCCCCCTGGAAGCTCCCTCGTGCGCT
CTCCTGTTCCGACCCTGCCGCTTACCGGATACCTGTCCGCCTTTCTCCCTTCGGGAAGCGTGGCGCTTTC
TCATAGCTCACGCTGTAGGTATCTCAGTTCGGTGTAGGTCGTTCGCTCCAAGCTGGGCTGTGTGCACGAA
CCCCCCGTTCAGCCCGACCGCTGCGCCTTATCCGGTAACTATCGTCTTGAGTCCAACCCGGTAAGACACG
ACTTATCGCCACTGGCAGCAGCCACTGGTAACAGGATTAGCAGAGCGAGGTATGTAGGCGGTGCTACAGA
GTTCTTGAAGTGGTGGCCTAACTACGGCTACACTAGAAGAACAGTATTTGGTATCTGCGCTCTGCTGAAG
CCAGTTACCTTCGGAAAAAGAGTTGGTAGCTCTTGATCCGGCAAACAAACCACCGCTGGTAGCGGTTTTT
TTGTTTGCAAGCAGCAGATTACGCGCAGAAAAAAAGGATCTCAAGAAGATCCTTTGATCTTTTCTACGGG
GTCTGACGCTCAGTGGAACGAAAACTCACGTTAAGGGATTTTGGTCATGAGATTATCAAAAAGGATCTTC
ACCTAGATCCTTTTAAATTAAAAATGAAGTTTTAAATCAATCTAAAGTATATATGAGTAAACTTGGTCTG
ACAGTTACCAATGCTTAATCAGTGAGGCACCTATCTCAGCGATCTGTCTATTTCGTTCATCCATAGTTGC
CTGACTCCCCGTCGTGTAGATAACTACGATACGGGAGGGCTTACCATCTGGCCCCAGTGCTGCAATGATA
CCGCGAGACCCACGCTCACCGGCTCCAGATTTATCAGCAATAAACCAGCCAGCCGGAAGGGCCGAGCGCA
GAAGTGGTCCTGCAACTTTATCCGCCTCCATCCAGTCTATTAATTGTTGCCGGGAAGCTAGAGTAAGTAG
TTCGCCAGTTAATAGTTTGCGCAACGTTGTTGCCATTGCTACAGGCATCGTGGTGTCACGCTCGTCGTTT
GGTATGGCTTCATTCAGCTCCGGTTCCCAACGATCAAGGCGAGTTACATGATCCCCCATGTTGTGCAAAA
AAGCGGTTAGCTCCTTCGGTCCTCCGATCGTTGTCAGAAGTAAGTTGGCCGCAGTGTTATCACTCATGGT
TATGGCAGCACTGCATAATTCTCTTACTGTCATGCCATCCGTAAGATGCTTTTCTGTGACTGGTGAGTAC
TCAACCAAGTCATTCTGAGAATAGTGTATGCGGCGACCGAGTTGCTCTTGCCCGGCGTCAATACGGGATA
ATACCGCGCCACATAGCAGAACTTTAAAAGTGCTCATCATTGGAAAACGTTCTTCGGGGCGAAAACTCTC
AAGGATCTTACCGCTGTTGAGATCCAGTTCGATGTAACCCACTCGTGCACCCAACTGATCTTCAGCATCT
TTTACTTTCACCAGCGTTTCTGGGTGAGCAAAAACAGGAAGGCAAAATGCCGCAAAAAAGGGAATAAGGG
CGACACGGAAATGTTGAATACTCATACTCTTCCTTTTTCAATATTATTGAAGCATTTATCAGGGTTATTG
TCTCATGAGCGGATACATATTTGAATGTATTTAGAAAAATAAACAAATAGGGGTTCCGCGCACATTTCCC
CGAAAAGTGCCACCTGACGTC
Features (pLannotate 1.2.2; 22 found; start..end, strand, type, name):
     28..80      -  misc_feature   bom (fragment): basis of mobility region from pBR322
    235..614     +  enhancer       CMV enhancer: human cytomegalovirus immediate early enhancer
    615..818     +  promoter       CMV promoter: human cytomegalovirus (CMV) immediate early promoter
    814..847     +  LTR            5' LTR (truncated) (fragment): truncated 5' long terminal repeat (LTR) from HIV-1
    863..881     +  promoter       T7 promoter: promoter for bacteriophage T7 RNA polymerase
   1057..2658    +  CDS            Cas9(N): N-terminal portion of Streptococcus pyogenes Cas9 (Zetsche et al., 2015)
   2659..5157    +  CDS            Cas9(C): C-terminal portion of Streptococcus pyogenes Cas9 (Zetsche et al., 2015)
   5158..5205    +  CDS            nucleoplasmin NLS: bipartite nuclear localization signal from nucleoplasmin
   5647..5871    +  polyA_signal   bGH poly(A) signal: bovine growth hormone polyadenylation signal
   5875..5896    +  promoter       SV40 promoter (fragment): SV40 enhancer and early promoter
   5917..6345    +  rep_origin     f1 ori (sequence partly withheld): f1 bacteriophage origin of replication; arrow indicates direction of (+) strand synthesis
   6359..6688    +  promoter       SV40 promoter: SV40 enhancer and early promoter
   6755..7546    +  CDS            neo: KKA2_KLEPN - Also known as kan, nptII. Experimental evidence at protein level: Swiss-Prot protein existence level 1. Resistance to kanamycin, neomycin, paromomycin, ribostamycin, butirosin and gentamicin B. From Klebsiella pneumoniae.
   7570..7728    +  CDS            ble (fragment): BLE_KLEPN - Experimental evidence at protein level: Swiss-Prot protein existence level 1. Binding protein with a strong affinity to the bleomycin family of antibiotics. Binds to CL990; an antimitotic-antibiotic compound. From Klebsiella pneumoniae.
   7723..7844    +  polyA_signal   SV40 poly(A) signal: SV40 polyadenylation signal
   7917..7933    -  protein_bind   lac operator: The lac repressor binds to the lac operator to inhibit transcription in E. coli. This inhibition can be relieved by adding lactose or isopropyl-β-D-thiogalactopyranoside (IPTG). lac repressor encoded by lacI
   7941..7971    -  promoter       lac promoter: promoter for the E. coli lac operon
   7986..8007    -  protein_bind   CAP binding site: CAP binding activates transcription in the presence of cAMP. E. coli catabolite activator protein
   8020..8112    -  CDS            lacI (fragment): lac repressor; lacI; The lac repressor binds to the lac operator to inhibit transcription in E. coli. This inhibition can be relieved by adding lactose or isopropyl-β-D-thiogalactopyranoside (IPTG).
   8295..8880    -  rep_origin     ori: high-copy-number ColE1/pMB1/pBR322/pUC origin of replication
   9051..9911    -  CDS            AmpR: β-lactamase; bla; confers resistance to ampicillin, carbenicillin, and related antibiotics
   9912..10016   -  promoter       AmpR promoter: bla
