>Addgene plasmid #128117 | Cas-Acr (N39A) | addgene full sequence | sequence record 264376 | Addgene NGS Result
CATTTCCCCGAAAAGTGCCACCTGACGTCGACGGATCGGGAGATCTCCCGATCCCCTATGGTGCACTCTC
AGTACAATCTGCTCTGATGCCGCATAGTTAAGCCAGTATCTGCTCCCTGCTTGTGTGTTGGAGGTCGCTG
AGTAGTGCGCGAGCAAAATTTAAGCTACAACAAGGCAAGGCTTGACCGACAATTGCATGAAGAATCTGCT
TAGGGTTAGGCGTTTTGCGCTGCTTCGCGATGTACGGGCCAGATATACGCGTTGACATTGATTATTGACT
AGTTATTAATAGTAATCAATTACGGGGTCATTAGTTCATAGCCCATATATGGAGTTCCGCGTTACATAAC
TTACGGTAAATGGCCCGCCTGGCTGACCGCCCAACGACCCCCGCCCATTGACGTCAATAATGACGTATGT
TCCCATAGTAACGCCAATAGGGACTTTCCATTGACGTCAATGGGTGGAGTATTTACGGTAAACTGCCCAC
TTGGCAGTACATCAAGTGTATCATATGCCAAGTACGCCCCCTATTGACGTCAATGACGGTAAATGGCCCG
CCTGGCATTATGCCCAGTACATGACCTTATGGGACTTTCCTACTTGGCAGTACATCTACGTATTAGTCAT
CGCTATTACCATGGTGATGCGGTTTTGGCAGTACATCAATGGGCGTGGATAGCGGTTTGACTCACGGGGA
TTTCCAAGTCTCCACCCCATTGACGTCAATGGGAGTTTGTTTTGGCACCAAAATCAACGGGACTTTCCAA
AATGTCGTAACAACTCCGCCCCATTGACGCAAATGGGCGGTAGGCGTGTACGGTGGGAGGTCTATATAAG
CAGAGCTCTCTGGCTAACTAGAGAACCCACTGCTTACTGGCTTATCGAAATTAATACGACTCACTATAGG
GAGACCCAAGCTGGCTAGCGTTTAAACGGGCCCTCTAGACTCGAGCGGTGCCACCATGGACTATAAGGAC
CACGACGGAGACTACAAGGATCATGATATTGATTACAAAGACGATGACGATAAGATGGCCCCAAAGAAGA
AGCGGAAGGTCGGTATCCACGGAGTCCCAGCAGCCGACAAGAAGTACAGCATCGGCCTGGACATCGGCAC
CAACTCTGTGGGCTGGGCCGTGATCACCGACGAGTACAAGGTGCCCAGCAAGAAATTCAAGGTGCTGGGC
AACACCGACCGGCACAGCATCAAGAAGAACCTGATCGGAGCCCTGCTGTTCGACAGCGGCGAAACAGCCG
AGGCCACCCGGCTGAAGAGAACCGCCAGAAGAAGATACACCAGACGGAAGAACCGGATCTGCTATCTGCA
AGAGATCTTCAGCAACGAGATGGCCAAGGTGGACGACAGCTTCTTCCACAGACTGGAAGAGTCCTTCCTG
GTGGAAGAGGATAAGAAGCACGAGCGGCACCCCATCTTCGGCAACATCGTGGACGAGGTGGCCTACCACG
AGAAGTACCCCACCATCTACCACCTGAGAAAGAAACTGGTGGACAGCACCGACAAGGCCGACCTGCGGCT
GATCTATCTGGCCCTGGCCCACATGATCAAGTTCCGGGGCCACTTCCTGATCGAGGGCGACCTGAACCCC
GACAACAGCGACGTGGACAAGCTGTTCATCCAGCTGGTGCAGACCTACAACCAGCTGTTCGAGGAAAACC
CCATCAACGCCAGCGGCGTGGACGCCAAGGCCATCCTGTCTGCCAGACTGAGCAAGAGCAGACGGCTGGA
AAATCTGATCGCCCAGCTGCCCGGCGAGAAGAAGAATGGCCTGTTCGGAAACCTGATTGCCCTGAGCCTG
GGCCTGACCCCCAACTTCAAGAGCAACTTCGACCTGGCCGAGGATGCCAAACTGCAGCTGAGCAAGGACA
CCTACGACGACGACCTGGACAACCTGCTGGCCCAGATCGGCGACCAGTACGCCGACCTGTTTCTGGCCGC
CAAGAACCTGTCCGACGCCATCCTGCTGAGCGACATCCTGAGAGTGAACACCGAGATCACCAAGGCCCCC
CTGAGCGCCTCTATGATCAAGAGATACGACGAGCACCACCAGGACCTGACCCTGCTGAAAGCTCTCGTGC
GGCAGCAGCTGCCTGAGAAGTACAAAGAGATTTTCTTCGACCAGAGCAAGAACGGCTACGCCGGCTACAT
TGACGGCGGAGCCAGCCAGGAAGAGTTCTACAAGTTCATCAAGCCCATCCTGGAAAAGATGGACGGCACC
GAGGAACTGCTCGTGAAGCTGAACAGAGAGGACCTGCTGCGGAAGCAGCGGACCTTCGACAACGGCAGCA
TCCCCCACCAGATCCACCTGGGAGAGCTGCACGCCATTCTGCGGCGGCAGGAAGATTTTTACCCATTCCT
GAAGGACAACCGGGAAAAGATCGAGAAGATCCTGACCTTCCGCATCCCCTACTACGTGGGCCCTCTGGCC
AGGGGAAACAGCAGATTCGCCTGGATGACCAGAAAGAGCGAGGAAACCATCACCCCCTGGAACTTCGAGG
AAGTGGTGGACAAGGGCGCTTCCGCCCAGAGCTTCATCGAGCGGATGACCAACTTCGATAAGAACCTGCC
CAACGAGAAGGTGCTGCCCAAGCACAGCCTGCTGTACGAGTACTTCACCGTGTATAACGAGCTGACCAAA
GTGAAATACGTGACCGAGGGAATGAGAAAGCCCGCCTTCCTGAGCGGCGAGCAGAAAAAGGCCATCGTGG
ACCTGCTGTTCAAGACCAACCGGAAAGTGACCGTGAAGCAGCTGAAAGAGGACTACTTCAAGAAAATCGA
GTGCTTCGACTCCGTGGAAATCTCCGGCGTGGAAGATCGGTTCAACGCCTCCCTGGGCACATACCACGAT
CTGCTGAAAATTATCAAGGACAAGGACTTCCTGGACAATGAGGAAAACGAGGACATTCTGGAAGATATCG
TGCTGACCCTGACACTGTTTGAGGACAGAGAGATGATCGAGGAACGGCTGAAAACCTATGCCCACCTGTT
CGACGACAAAGTGATGAAGCAGCTGAAGCGGCGGAGATACACCGGCTGGGGCAGGCTGAGCCGGAAGCTG
ATCAACGGCATCCGGGACAAGCAGTCCGGCAAGACAATCCTGGATTTCCTGAAGTCCGACGGCTTCGCCA
ACAGAAACTTCATGCAGCTGATCCACGACGACAGCCTGACCTTTAAAGAGGACATCCAGAAAGCCCAGGT
GTCCGGCCAGGGCGATAGCCTGCACGAGCACATTGCCAATCTGGCCGGCAGCCCCGCCATTAAGAAGGGC
ATCCTGCAGACAGTGAAGGTGGTGGACGAGCTCGTGAAAGTGATGGGCCGGCACAAGCCCGAGAACATCG
TGATCGAAATGGCCAGAGAGAACCAGACCACCCAGAAGGGACAGAAGAACAGCCGCGAGAGAATGAAGCG
GATCGAAGAGGGCATCAAAGAGCTGGGCAGCCAGATCCTGAAAGAACACCCCGTGGAAAACACCCAGCTG
CAGAACGAGAAGCTGTACCTGTACTACCTGCAGAATGGGCGGGATATGTACGTGGACCAGGAACTGGACA
TCAACCGGCTGTCCGACTACGATGTGGACCATATCGTGCCTCAGAGCTTTCTGAAGGACGACTCCATCGA
CAACAAGGTGCTGACCAGAAGCGACAAGAACCGGGGCAAGAGCGACAACGTGCCCTCCGAAGAGGTCGTG
AAGAAGATGAAGAACTACTGGCGGCAGCTGCTGAACGCCAAGCTGATTACCCAGAGAAAGTTCGACAATC
TGACCAAGGCCGAGAGAGGCGGCCTGAGCGAACTGGATAAGGCCGGCTTCATCAAGAGACAGCTGGTGGA
AACCCGGCAGATCACAAAGCACGTGGCACAGATCCTGGACTCCCGGATGAACACTAAGTACGACGAGAAT
GACAAGCTGATCCGGGAAGTGAAAGTGATCACCCTGAAGTCCAAGCTGGTGTCCGATTTCCGGAAGGATT
TCCAGTTTTACAAAGTGCGCGAGATCAACAACTACCACCACGCCCACGACGCCTACCTGAACGCCGTCGT
GGGAACCGCCCTGATCAAAAAGTACCCTAAGCTGGAAAGCGAGTTCGTGTACGGCGACTACAAGGTGTAC
GACGTGCGGAAGATGATCGCCAAGAGCGAGCAGGAAATCGGCAAGGCTACCGCCAAGTACTTCTTCTACA
GCAACATCATGAACTTTTTCAAGACCGAGATTACCCTGGCCAACGGCGAGATCCGGAAGCGGCCTCTGAT
CGAGACAAACGGCGAAACCGGGGAGATCGTGTGGGATAAGGGCCGGGATTTTGCCACCGTGCGGAAAGTG
CTGAGCATGCCCCAAGTGAATATCGTGAAAAAGACCGAGGTGCAGACAGGCGGCTTCAGCAAAGAGTCTA
TCCTGCCCAAGAGGAACAGCGATAAGCTGATCGCCAGAAAGAAGGACTGGGACCCTAAGAAGTACGGCGG
CTTCGACAGCCCCACCGTGGCCTATTCTGTGCTGGTGGTGGCCAAAGTGGAAAAGGGCAAGTCCAAGAAA
CTGAAGAGTGTGAAAGAGCTGCTGGGGATCACCATCATGGAAAGAAGCAGCTTCGAGAAGAATCCCATCG
ACTTTCTGGAAGCCAAGGGCTACAAAGAAGTGAAAAAGGACCTGATCATCAAGCTGCCTAAGTACTCCCT
GTTCGAGCTGGAAAACGGCCGGAAGAGAATGCTGGCCTCTGCCGGCGAACTGCAGAAGGGAAACGAACTG
GCCCTGCCCTCCAAATATGTGAACTTCCTGTACCTGGCCAGCCACTATGAGAAGCTGAAGGGCTCCCCCG
AGGATAATGAGCAGAAACAGCTGTTTGTGGAACAGCACAAGCACTACCTGGACGAGATCATCGAGCAGAT
CAGCGAGTTCTCCAAGAGAGTGATCCTGGCCGACGCTAATCTGGACAAAGTGCTGTCCGCCTACAACAAG
CACCGGGATAAGCCCATCAGAGAGCAGGCCGAGAATATCATCCACCTGTTTACCCTGACCAATCTGGGAG
CCCCTGCCGCCTTCAAGTACTTTGACACCACCATCGACCGGAAGAGGTACACCAGCACCAAAGAGGTGCT
GGACGCCACCCTGATCCACCAGAGCATCACCGGCCTGTACGAGACACGGATCGACCTGTCTCAGCTGGGA
GGCGACAAAAGGCCGGCGGCCACGAAAAAGGCCGGCCAGGCAAAAAAGAAAAAGGAATTCGGGGGATCAG
GGGGAGGGTCTGGTGGTGGATCTGGTGGAGGATCTGGTGGGGGTTCAGGGGGCGGTTCCGGAGGAGGCTC
AGGAGGCGGCTCCGGCGGTGGCTCAGGAGGTGGATCCGGTATGAACATTAACGACCTGATTCGGGAAATA
AAGAACAAGGACTACACGGTCAAGCTGTCAGGCACCGACTCCAACTCTATAACACAGCTCATTATAAGGG
TTAATAATGATGGCGCCGAATATGTCATCTCTGAATCCGAGAATGAATCAATCGTGGAGAAATTCATCAG
TGCATTTAAAAACGGCTGGAACCAGGAGTACGAAGATGAGGAAGAGTTCTACAATGATATGCAAACTATC
ACACTGAAATCTGAGCTGAACTAGCTGAAGTTCATCTGCACCAAAGCTTAAGTTTAAACCGCTGATCAGC
CTCGACTGTGCCTTCTAGTTGCCAGCCATCTGTTGTTTGCCCCTCCCCCGTGCCTTCCTTGACCCTGGAA
GGTGCCACTCCCACTGTCCTTTCCTAATAAAATGAGGAAATTGCATCGCATTGTCTGAGTAGGTGTCATT
CTATTCTGGGGGGTGGGGTGGGGCAGGACAGCAAGGGGGAGGATTGGGAAGACAATAGCAGGCATGCTGG
GGATGCGGTGGGCTCTATGGCTTCTGAGGCGGAAAGAACCAGCTGGGGCTCTAGGGGGTATCCCC
[124 nt withheld, positions 5946-6069]
C
[91 nt withheld, positions 6071-6161]
A
[49 nt withheld, positions 6163-6211]
CCTTTGACGTTGGAGTCCACGTTCTTT
[37 nt withheld, positions 6239-6275]
ACCCTATCTCGGTCTATTCTTTTGATTTATAAGGGATTTTGCCGATTTCGGCCTATTGGTTAAAAAATGA
GCTGATTTAACAAAAATTTAACGCGAATTAATTCTGTGGAATGTGTGTCAGTTAGGGTGTGGAAAGTCCC
CAGGCTCCCCAGCAGGCAGAAGTATGCAAAGCATGCATCTCAATTAGTCAGCAACCAGGTGTGGAAAGTC
CCCAGGCTCCCCAGCAGGCAGAAGTATGCAAAGCATGCATCTCAATTAGTCAGCAACCATAGTCCCGCCC
CTAACTCCGCCCATCCCGCCCCTAACTCCGCCCAGTTCCGCCCATTCTCCGCCCCATGGCTGACTAATTT
TTTTTATTTATGCAGAGGCCGAGGCCGCCTCTGCCTCTGAGCTATTCCAGAAGTAGTGAGGAGGCTTTTT
TGGAGGCCTAGGCTTTTGCAAAAAGCTCCCGGGAGCTTGTATATCCATTTTCGGATCTGATCAAGAGACA
GGATGAGGATCGTTTCGCATGATTGAACAAGATGGATTGCACGCAGGTTCTCCGGCCGCTTGGGTGGAGA
GGCTATTCGGCTATGACTGGGCACAACAGACAATCGGCTGCTCTGATGCCGCCGTGTTCCGGCTGTCAGC
GCAGGGGCGCCCGGTTCTTTTTGTCAAGACCGACCTGTCCGGTGCCCTGAATGAACTGCAGGACGAGGCA
GCGCGGCTATCGTGGCTGGCCACGACGGGCGTTCCTTGCGCAGCTGTGCTCGACGTTGTCACTGAAGCGG
GAAGGGACTGGCTGCTATTGGGCGAAGTGCCGGGGCAGGATCTCCTGTCATCTCACCTTGCTCCTGCCGA
GAAAGTATCCATCATGGCTGATGCAATGCGGCGGCTGCATACGCTTGATCCGGCTACCTGCCCATTCGAC
CACCAAGCGAAACATCGCATCGAGCGAGCACGTACTCGGATGGAAGCCGGTCTTGTCGATCAGGATGATC
TGGACGAAGAGCATCAGGGGCTCGCGCCAGCCGAACTGTTCGCCAGGCTCAAGGCGCGCATGCCCGACGG
CGAGGATCTCGTCGTGACCCATGGCGATGCCTGCTTGCCGAATATCATGGTGGAAAATGGCCGCTTTTCT
GGATTCATCGACTGTGGCCGGCTGGGTGTGGCGGACCGCTATCAGGACATAGCGTTGGCTACCCGTGATA
TTGCTGAAGAGCTTGGCGGCGAATGGGCTGACCGCTTCCTCGTGCTTTACGGTATCGCCGCTCCCGATTC
GCAGCGCATCGCCTTCTATCGCCTTCTTGACGAGTTCTTCTGAGCGGGACTCTGGGGTTCGAAATGACCG
ACCAAGCGACGCCCAACCTGCCATCACGAGATTTCGATTCCACCGCCGCCTTCTATGAAAGGTTGGGCTT
CGGAATCGTTTTCCGGGACGCCGGCTGGATGATCCTCCAGCGCGGGGATCTCATGCTGGAGTTCTTCGCC
CACCCCAACTTGTTTATTGCAGCTTATAATGGTTACAAATAAAGCAATAGCATCACAAATTTCACAAATA
AAGCATTTTTTTCACTGCATTCTAGTTGTGGTTTGTCCAAACTCATCAATGTATCTTATCATGTCTGTAT
ACCGTCGACCTCTAGCTAGAGCTTGGCGTAATCATGGTCATAGCTGTTTCCTGTGTGAAATTGTTATCCG
CTCACAATTCCACACAACATACGAGCCGGAAGCATAAAGTGTAAAGCCTGGGGTGCCTAATGAGTGAGCT
AACTCACATTAATTGCGTTGCGCTCACTGCCCGCTTTCCAGTCGGGAAACCTGTCGTGCCAGCTGCATTA
ATGAATCGGCCAACGCGCGGGGAGAGGCGGTTTGCGTATTGGGCGCTCTTCCGCTTCCTCGCTCACTGAC
TCGCTGCGCTCGGTCGTTCGGCTGCGGCGAGCGGTATCAGCTCACTCAAAGGCGGTAATACGGTTATCCA
CAGAATCAGGGGATAACGCAGGAAAGAACATGTGAGCAAAAGGCCAGCAAAAGGCCAGGAACCGTAAAAA
GGCCGCGTTGCTGGCGTTTTTCCATAGGCTCCGCCCCCCTGACGAGCATCACAAAAATCGACGCTCAAGT
CAGAGGTGGCGAAACCCGACAGGACTATAAAGATACCAGGCGTTTCCCCCTGGAAGCTCCCTCGTGCGCT
CTCCTGTTCCGACCCTGCCGCTTACCGGATACCTGTCCGCCTTTCTCCCTTCGGGAAGCGTGGCGCTTTC
TCATAGCTCACGCTGTAGGTATCTCAGTTCGGTGTAGGTCGTTCGCTCCAAGCTGGGCTGTGTGCACGAA
CCCCCCGTTCAGCCCGACCGCTGCGCCTTATCCGGTAACTATCGTCTTGAGTCCAACCCGGTAAGACACG
ACTTATCGCCACTGGCAGCAGCCACTGGTAACAGGATTAGCAGAGCGAGGTATGTAGGCGGTGCTACAGA
GTTCTTGAAGTGGTGGCCTAACTACGGCTACACTAGAAGAACAGTATTTGGTATCTGCGCTCTGCTGAAG
CCAGTTACCTTCGGAAAAAGAGTTGGTAGCTCTTGATCCGGCAAACAAACCACCGCTGGTAGCGGTGGTT
TTTTTGTTTGCAAGCAGCAGATTACGCGCAGAAAAAAAGGATCTCAAGAAGATCCTTTGATCTTTTCTAC
GGGGTCTGACGCTCAGTGGAACGAAAACTCACGTTAAGGGATTTTGGTCATGAGATTATCAAAAAGGATC
TTCACCTAGATCCTTTTAAATTAAAAATGAAGTTTTAAATCAATCTAAAGTATATATGAGTAAACTTGGT
CTGACAGTTACCAATGCTTAATCAGTGAGGCACCTATCTCAGCGATCTGTCTATTTCGTTCATCCATAGT
TGCCTGACTCCCCGTCGTGTAGATAACTACGATACGGGAGGGCTTACCATCTGGCCCCAGTGCTGCAATG
ATACCGCGAGACCCACGCTCACCGGCTCCAGATTTATCAGCAATAAACCAGCCAGCCGGAAGGGCCGAGC
GCAGAAGTGGTCCTGCAACTTTATCCGCCTCCATCCAGTCTATTAATTGTTGCCGGGAAGCTAGAGTAAG
TAGTTCGCCAGTTAATAGTTTGCGCAACGTTGTTGCCATTGCTACAGGCATCGTGGTGTCACGCTCGTCG
TTTGGTATGGCTTCATTCAGCTCCGGTTCCCAACGATCAAGGCGAGTTACATGATCCCCCATGTTGTGCA
AAAAAGCGGTTAGCTCCTTCGGTCCTCCGATCGTTGTCAGAAGTAAGTTGGCCGCAGTGTTATCACTCAT
GGTTATGGCAGCACTGCATAATTCTCTTACTGTCATGCCATCCGTAAGATGCTTTTCTGTGACTGGTGAG
TACTCAACCAAGTCATTCTGAGAATAGTGTATGCGGCGACCGAGTTGCTCTTGCCCGGCGTCAATACGGG
ATAATACCGCGCCACATAGCAGAACTTTAAAAGTGCTCATCATTGGAAAACGTTCTTCGGGGCGAAAACT
CTCAAGGATCTTACCGCTGTTGAGATCCAGTTCGATGTAACCCACTCGTGCACCCAACTGATCTTCAGCA
TCTTTTACTTTCACCAGCGTTTCTGGGTGAGCAAAAACAGGAAGGCAAAATGCCGCAAAAAAGGGAATAA
GGGCGACACGGAAATGTTGAATACTCATACTCTTCCTTTTTCAATATTATTGAAGCATTTATCAGGGTTA
TTGTCTCATGAGCGGATACATATTTGAATGTATTTAGAAAAATAAACAAATAGGGGTTCCGCGCA
Features (pLannotate 1.2.2; 22 found; start..end, strand, type, name):
     57..109     -  misc_feature   bom (fragment): basis of mobility region from pBR322
    264..643     +  enhancer       CMV enhancer: human cytomegalovirus immediate early enhancer
    644..847     +  promoter       CMV promoter: human cytomegalovirus (CMV) immediate early promoter
    843..876     +  LTR            5' LTR (truncated) (fragment): truncated 5' long terminal repeat (LTR) from HIV-1
    892..910     +  promoter       T7 promoter: promoter for bacteriophage T7 RNA polymerase
   1086..2687    +  CDS            Cas9(N): N-terminal portion of Streptococcus pyogenes Cas9 (Zetsche et al., 2015)
   2688..5186    +  CDS            Cas9(C): C-terminal portion of Streptococcus pyogenes Cas9 (Zetsche et al., 2015)
   5187..5234    +  CDS            nucleoplasmin NLS: bipartite nuclear localization signal from nucleoplasmin
   5676..5900    +  polyA_signal   bGH poly(A) signal: bovine growth hormone polyadenylation signal
   5904..5925    +  promoter       SV40 promoter (fragment): SV40 enhancer and early promoter
   5946..6374    +  rep_origin     f1 ori (sequence partly withheld): f1 bacteriophage origin of replication; arrow indicates direction of (+) strand synthesis
   6388..6717    +  promoter       SV40 promoter: SV40 enhancer and early promoter
   6784..7575    +  CDS            neo: KKA2_KLEPN - Also known as kan, nptII. Experimental evidence at protein level: Swiss-Prot protein existence level 1. Resistance to kanamycin, neomycin, paromomycin, ribostamycin, butirosin and gentamicin B. From Klebsiella pneumoniae.
   7599..7757    +  CDS            ble (fragment): BLE_KLEPN - Experimental evidence at protein level: Swiss-Prot protein existence level 1. Binding protein with a strong affinity to the bleomycin family of antibiotics. Binds to CL990; an antimitotic-antibiotic compound. From Klebsiella pneumoniae.
   7752..7873    +  polyA_signal   SV40 poly(A) signal: SV40 polyadenylation signal
   7946..7962    -  protein_bind   lac operator: The lac repressor binds to the lac operator to inhibit transcription in E. coli. This inhibition can be relieved by adding lactose or isopropyl-β-D-thiogalactopyranoside (IPTG). lac repressor encoded by lacI
   7970..8000    -  promoter       lac promoter: promoter for the E. coli lac operon
   8015..8036    -  protein_bind   CAP binding site: CAP binding activates transcription in the presence of cAMP. E. coli catabolite activator protein
   8049..8141    -  CDS            lacI (fragment): lac repressor; lacI; The lac repressor binds to the lac operator to inhibit transcription in E. coli. This inhibition can be relieved by adding lactose or isopropyl-β-D-thiogalactopyranoside (IPTG).
   8324..8912    -  rep_origin     ori: high-copy-number ColE1/pMB1/pBR322/pUC origin of replication
   9083..9943    -  CDS            AmpR: β-lactamase; bla; confers resistance to ampicillin, carbenicillin, and related antibiotics
   9944..10048   -  promoter       AmpR promoter: bla
