[The description below was written by a language model from this plasmid's Addgene catalogue record and pLannotate feature annotations shown in this document.]
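Description:
Cas-Acr (N39A) is a mammalian expression plasmid of about 10 kb built on the pcDNA3.1 backbone. It encodes Streptococcus pyogenes Cas9 fused to an attenuated form of the anti-CRISPR protein AcrIIA4 carrying the N39A substitution; the insert is catalogued as CascAID (N39A). In E. coli it is maintained at high copy through a ColE1/pUC-type origin and selected with ampicillin via the β-lactamase gene. An f1 origin and remnants of lac regulatory sequence are also present from the backbone. For mammalian cells, an SV40 early promoter drives a neomycin phosphotransferase gene followed by an SV40 polyadenylation signal, which would permit G418 selection.

The fusion is transcribed from the CMV immediate early enhancer and promoter and terminated by the bGH polyadenylation signal. A T7 promoter lies just upstream of the coding region. The automated annotation splits the Cas9 reading frame into adjoining N- and C-terminal portions, which together form one contiguous Cas9 coding sequence followed directly by a bipartite nucleoplasmin nuclear localization signal. The AcrIIA4 module is not annotated. An unannotated stretch of roughly 440 bp between the NLS and the poly(A) signal is where it would be expected, although the feature tables do not confirm this. The depositor and repository-sequenced records differ by only a few bases in length and give the same feature layout. No guide RNA cassette is annotated, so a guide would presumably be supplied separately.

AcrIIA4 is a natural inhibitor of SpyCas9, and tethering a weakened variant to the nuclease acts as an artificial inhibitory domain that dampens Cas9 activity. According to the associated publication title, this coupling is intended to improve CRISPR-Cas9 target specificity in genome editing.
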