Addgene plasmid #128117: Cas-Acr (N39A)
Purpose: Expresses SpyCas9 fused to attenuated AcrIIA4 (N39A)
Depositing lab: Dominik Niopek. Depositing organization: Universitaet Heidelberg. Publication: Coupling Cas9 to artificial inhibitory domains enhances CRISPR-Cas9 target specificity. Aschenbrenner S, Kallenberger SM, Hoffmann MD, Huck A, Eils R, Niopek D. Sci Adv. 2020 Feb 5;6(6):eaay0187. doi: 10.1126/sciadv.aay0187. eCollection 2020 Feb. PubMed 32076642.
Backbone
  Vector backbone: pcDNA3.1
  Vector type: Mammalian Expression, CRISPR, Synthetic Biology
Growth in bacteria
  Bacterial resistance: Ampicillin, 100 μg/mL
  Growth temperature: 37°C
  Growth strain: DH5alpha
  Copy number: High Copy
Gene/Insert
  Gene/Insert name: CascAID (N39A)
  Promoter: CMV
  Cloning method: Unknown
  Sequencing primers: 5′ CMV-fw
Terms and licenses: Academic/Nonprofit Terms; Industry Terms: Not Available to Industry
How to cite: Cas-Acr (N39A) was a gift from Dominik Niopek (Addgene plasmid # 128117 ; http://n2t.net/addgene:128117 ; RRID:Addgene_128117)
